>Addgene plasmid #171082 | pETDuet-TFIIF | addgene full sequence | sequence record 335551 | Addgene Partial NGS Result
GGGGAATTGTGAGCGGATAACAATTCCCCTCTAGAAATAATTTTGTTTAACTTTAAGAAGGAGATATACC
ATGGGCAGCAGCCATCACCATCATCACCACAGCCAGGATCCGAATTCAATGGCCGAGCGCGGGGAACTCG
ACTTGACCGGCGCCAAACAGAACACAGGAGTGTGGCTAGTCAAGGTTCCTAAATATTTGTCACAGCAATG
GGCTAAAGCCTCTGGAAGAGGTGAAGTTGGGAAACTGCGGATTGCCAAGACTCAAGGAAGGACTGAGGTG
TCATTTACTTTGAATGAGGATCTTGCAAATATTCATGATATTGGTGGAAAACCAGCTTCAGTCAGTGCTC
CTAGAGAACATCCATTTGTCTTGCAAAGTGTTGGAGGACAGACATTAACAGTATTTACTGAGAGCTCATC
AGATAAGCTGTCATTGGAAGGAATAGTGGTACAAAGAGCTGAATGCCGACCAGCTGCCAGTGAAAACTAC
ATGCGATTAAAAAGATTGCAAATAGAAGAGTCTTCCAAACCAGTGAGGCTATCACAACAGCTGGACAAAG
TTGTAACAACCAATTACAAACCTGTTGCTAATCATCAATACAATATCGAATATGAAAGGAAAAAGAAAGA
AGACGGAAAGCGAGCTCGAGCTGATAAACAACATGTTTTAGACATGCTATTTTCAGCCTTTGAGAAACAT
CAATACTATAATCTTAAGGACTTGGTGGACATCACAAAACAACCTGTGGTGTACCTGAAGGAAATCTTAA
AAGAAATTGGTGTTCAGAATGTAAAAGGGATCCACAAAAACACATGGGAGCTGAAGCCAGAGTACAGACA
CTATCAAGGAGAAGAAAAGAGTGACTAAGCTTGCGGCCGCATAATGCTTAAGTCGAACAGAAAGTAATCG
TATTGTACACGGCCGCATAATCGAAATTAATACGACTCACTATAGGGGAATTGTGAGCGGATAACAATTC
CCCATCTTAGTATATTAGTTAAGTATAAGAAGGAGATATACATATGGCGGCCCTAGGCCCTAGCAGCCAG
AATGTCACTGAATACGTCGTTCGAGTTCCTAAGAATACAACCAAAAAATATAACATCATGGCTTTTAATG
CAGCCGACAAAGTCAACTTTGCTACGTGGAATCAGGCTCGGCTGGAGCGGGACTTGAGCAACAAGAAAAT
CTACCAAGAGGAGGAGATGCCCGAATCGGGCGCGGGCAGTGAGTTCAACCGCAAGCTTCGGGAGGAGGCT
CGGAGGAAGAAGTACGGCATCGTCCTCAAGGAGTTCCGGCCCGAGGACCAGCCCTGGCTGCTCCGGGTCA
ACGGCAAATCAGGCAGGAAGTTCAAGGGCATCAAGAAGGGAGGCGTAACAGAGAACACGTCCTACTACAT
CTTCACCCAGTGCCCCGACGGGGCCTTCGAGGCCTTCCCCGTGCACAACTGGTACAATTTCACACCGCTG
GCCCGGCATCGCACGCTCACTGCCGAGGAGGCCGAGGAGGAGTGGGAGAGGAGGAACAAGGTGCTGAACC
ACTTCAGCATCATGCAGCAGCGGCGGCTCAAGGATCAGGACCAGGACGAGGATGAGGAGGAGAAGGAGAA
ACGTGGCCGCAGGAAGGCGAGCGAGCTGCGCATCCACGACCTGGAGGACGACCTGGAGATGTCGTCCGAT
GCCAGTGATGCCAGTGGTGAGGAGGGGGGCAGAGTCCCCAAGGCCAAGAAGAAGGCGCCGCTGGCCAAGG
GCGGCAGGAAAAAGAAGAAGAAGAAGGGTTCAGACGACGAGGCCTTCGAGGACAGCGATGATGGGGACTT
CGAGGGCCAAGAGGTGGACTACATGTCAGACGGCTCCAGTAGCTCCCAAGAAGAGCCTGAGAGCAAGGCC
AAGGCGCCGCAGCAGGAGGAGGGGCCCAAGGGTGTCGATGAGCAGAGCGACAGTAGTGAGGAGAGTGAGG
AGGAGAAGCCGCCTGAGGAGGACAAGGAGGAGGAGGAGGAGAAGAAGGCACCCACCCCGCAGGAGAAGAA
GCGCAGGAAAGACAGCAGCGAGGAGTCGGACAGCTCAGAGGAGAGCGACATTGACAGCGAGGCCTCCTCA
GCCCTCTTCATGGCGAAGAAGAAGACGCCACCCAAGAGAGAGCGGAAGCCGTCGGGAGGGAGCTCAAGGG
GCAACAGCCGCCCAGGCACGCCCAGCGCAGAGGGTGGCAGCACCTCCTCCACCCTGCGGGCGGCTGCCAG
CAAACTCGAGCAAGGGAAGCGGGTGAGCGAGATGCCTGCAGCCAAGCGGTTGCGGCTGGACACGGGACCC
CAGAGCCTGTCTGGGAAGTCGACACCCCAGCCACCATCAGGCAAGACAACACCCAACAGCGGCGACGTGC
AGGTGACTGAGGATGCCGTGCGCCGCTACCTGACACGGAAGCCCATGACCACTAAGGACCTGCTGAAAAA
GTTCCAGACCAAGAAGACAGGGCTGAGCAGCGAGCAGACAGTGAACGTGTTGGCCCAGATCCTCAAGCGA
CTCAACCCCGAGCGCAAGATGATCAACGACAAAATGCACTTCTCCCTCAAGGAGTGAGGTACCCTCGAGT
CTGGTAAAGAAACCGCTGCTGCGAAATTTGAACGCCAGCACATGGACTCGTCTACTAGCGCAGCTTAATT
AACCTAGGCTGCTGCCACCGCTGAGCAATAACTAGCATAACCCCTTGGGGCCTCTAAACGGGTCTTGAGG
GGTTTTTTGCTGAAAGGAGGAACTATATCCGGATTGGCGAATGGG
[124 nt withheld, positions 2776-2899]
C
[91 nt withheld, positions 2901-2991]
A
[49 nt withheld, positions 2993-3041]
CCTTTGACGTTGGAGTCCACGTTCTTT
[37 nt withheld, positions 3069-3105]
ACCCTATCTCGGTCTATTCTTTTGATTTATAAGGGATTTTGCCGATTTCGGCCTATTGGTTAAAAAATGA
GCTGATTTAACAAAAATTTAACGCGAATTTTAACAAAATATTAACGTTTACAATTTCTGGCGGCACGATG
GCATGAGATTATCAAAAAGGATCTTCACCTAGATCCTTTTAAATTAAAAATGAAGTTTTAAATCAATCTA
AAGTATATATGAGTAAACTTGGTCTGACAGTTACCAATGCTTAATCAGTGAGGCACCTATCTCAGCGATC
TGTCTATTTCGTTCATCCATAGTTGCCTGACTCCCCGTCGTGTAGATAACTACGATACGGGAGGGCTTAC
CATCTGGCCCCAGTGCTGCAATGATACCGCGAGACCCACGCTCACCGGCTCCAGATTTATCAGCAATAAA
CCAGCCAGCCGGAAGGGCCGAGCGCAGAAGTGGTCCTGCAACTTTATCCGCCTCCATCCAGTCTATTAAT
TGTTGCCGGGAAGCTAGAGTAAGTAGTTCGCCAGTTAATAGTTTGCGCAACGTTGTTGCCATTGCTACAG
GCATCGTGGTGTCACGCTCGTCGTTTGGTATGGCTTCATTCAGCTCCGGTTCCCAACGATCAAGGCGAGT
TACATGATCCCCCATGTTGTGCAAAAAAGCGGTTAGCTCCTTCGGTCCTCCGATCGTTGTCAGAAGTAAG
TTGGCCGCAGTGTTATCACTCATGGTTATGGCAGCACTGCATAATTCTCTTACTGTCATGCCATCCGTAA
GATGCTTTTCTGTGACTGGTGAGTACTCAACCAAGTCATTCTGAGAATAGTGTATGCGGCGACCGAGTTG
CTCTTGCCCGGCGTCAATACGGGATAATACCGCGCCACATAGCAGAACTTTAAAAGTGCTCATCATTGGA
AAACGTTCTTCGGGGCGAAAACTCTCAAGGATCTTACCGCTGTTGAGATCCAGTTCGATGTAACCCACTC
GTGCACCCAACTGATCTTCAGCATCTTTTACTTTCACCAGCGTTTCTGGGTGAGCAAAAACAGGAAGGCA
AAATGCCGCAAAAAAGGGAATAAGGGCGACACGGAAATGTTGAATACTCATACTCTTCCTTTTTCAATCA
TGATTGAAGCATTTATCAGGGTTATTGTCTCATGAGCGGATACATATTTGAATGTATTTAGAAAAATAAA
CAAATAGGTCATGACCAAAATCCCTTAACGTGAGTTTTCGTTCCACTGAGCGTCAGACCCCGTAGAAAAG
ATCAAAGGATCTTCTTGAGATCCTTTTTTTCTGCGCGTAATCTGCTGCTTGCAAACAAAAAAACCACCGC
TACCAGCGGTGGTTTGTTTGCCGGATCAAGAGCTACCAACTCTTTTTCCGAAGGTAACTGGCTTCAGCAG
AGCGCAGATACCAAATACTGTCCTTCTAGTGTAGCCGTAGTTAGGCCACCACTTCAAGAACTCTGTAGCA
CCGCCTACATACCTCGCTCTGCTAATCCTGTTACCAGTGGCTGCTGCCAGTGGCGATAAGTCGTGTCTTA
CCGGGTTGGACTCAAGACGATAGTTACCGGATAAGGCGCAGCGGTCGGGCTGAACGGGGGGTTCGTGCAC
ACAGCCCAGCTTGGAGCGAACGACCTACACCGAACTGAGATACCTACAGCGTGAGCTATGAGAAAGCGCC
ACGCTTCCCGAAGGGAGAAAGGCGGACAGGTATCCGGTAAGCGGCAGGGTCGGAACAGGAGAGCGCACGA
GGGAGCTTCCAGGGGGAAACGCCTGGTATCTTTATAGTCCTGTCGGGTTTCGCCACCTCTGACTTGAGCG
TCGATTTTTGTGATGCTCGTCAGGGGGGCGGAGCCTATGGAAAAACGCCAGCAACGCGGCCTTTTTACGG
TTCCTGGCCTTTTGCTGGCCTTTTGCTCACATGTTCTTTCCTGCGTTATCCCCTGATTCTGTGGATAACC
GTATTACCGCCTTTGAGTGAGCTGATACCGCTCGCCGCAGCCGAACGACCGAGCGCAGCGAGTCAGTGAG
CGAGGAAGCGGAAGAGCGCCTGATGCGGTATTTTCTCCTTACGCATCTGTGCGGTATTTCACACCGCAAT
GGTGCACTCTCAGTACAATCTGCTCTGATGCCGCATAGTTAAGCCAGTATACACTCCGCTATCGCTACGT
GACTGGGTCATGGCTGCGCCCCGACACCCGCCAACACCCGCTGACGCGCCCTGACGGGCTTGTCTGCTCC
CGGCATCCGCTTACAGACAAGCTGTGACCGTCTCCGGGAGCTGCATGTGTCAGAGGTTTTCACCGTCATC
ACCGAAACGCGCGAGGCAGCTGCGGTAAAGCTCATCAGCGTGGTCGTGAAGCGATTCACAGATGTCTGCC
TGTTCATCCGCGTCCAGCTCGTTGAGTTTCTCCAGAAGCGTTAATGTCTGGCTTCTGATAAAGCGGGCCA
TGTTAAGGGCGGTTTTTTCCTGTTTGGTCACTGATGCCTCCGTGTAAGGGGGATTTCTGTTCATGGGGGT
AATGATACCGATGAAACGAGAGAGGATGCTCACGATACGGGTTACTGATGATGAACATGCCCGGTTACTG
GAACGTTGTGAGGGTAAACAACTGGCGGTATGGATGCGGCGGGACCAGAGAAAAATCACTCAGGGTCAAT
GCCAGCGCTTCGTTAATACAGATGTAGGTGTTCCACAGGGTAGCCAGCAGCATCCTGCGATGCAGATCCG
GAACATAATGGTGCAGGGCGCTGACTTCCGCGTTTCCAGACTTTACGAAACACGGAAACCGAAGACCATT
CATGTTGTTGCTCAGGTCGCAGACGTTTTGCAGCAGCAGTCGCTTCACGTTCGCTCGCGTATCGGTGATT
CATTCTGCTAACCAGTAAGGCAACCCCGCCAGCCTAGCCGGGTCCTCAACGACAGGAGCACGATCATGCT
AGTCATGCCCCGCGCCCACCGGAAGGAGCTGACTGGGTTGAAGGCTCTCAAGGGCATCGGTCGAGATCCC
GGTGCCTAATGAGTGAGCTAACTTACATTAATTGCGTTGCGCTCACTGCCCGCTTTCCAGTCGGGAAACC
TGTCGTGCCAGCTGCATTAATGAATCGGCCAACGCGCGGGGAGAGGCGGTTTGCGTATTGGGCGCCAGGG
TGGTTTTTCTTTTCACCAGTGAGACGGGCAACAGCTGATTGCCCTTCACCGCCTGGCCCTGAGAGAGTTG
CAGCAAGCGGTCCACGCTGGTTTGCCCCAGCAGGCGAAAATCCTGTTTGATGGTGGTTAACGGCGGGATA
TAACATGAGCTGTCTTCGGTATCGTCGTATCCCACTACCGAGATGTCCGCACCAACGCGCAGCCCGGACT
CGGTAATGGCGCGCATTGCGCCCAGCGCCATCTGATCGTTGGCAACCAGCATCGCAGTGGGAACGATGCC
CTCATTCAGCATTTGCATGGTTTGTTGAAAACCGGACATGGCACTCCAGTCGCCTTCCCGTTCCGCTATC
GGCTGAATTTGATTGCGAGTGAGATATTTATGCCAGCCAGCCAGACGCAGACGCGCCGAGACAGAACTTA
ATGGGCCCGCTAACAGCGCGATTTGCTGGTGACCCAATGCGACCAGATGCTCCACGCCCAGTCGCGTACC
GTCTTCATGGGAGAAAATAATACTGTTGATGGGTGTCTGGTCAGAGACATCAAGAAATAACGCCGGAACA
TTAGTGCAGGCAGCTTCCACAGCAATGGCATCCTGGTCATCCAGCGGATAGTTAATGATCAGCCCACTGA
CGCGTTGCGCGAGAAGATTGTGCACCGCCGCTTTACAGGCTTCGACGCCGCTTCGTTCTACCATCGACAC
CACCACGCTGGCACCCAGTTGATCGGCGCGAGATTTAATCGCCGCGACAATTTGCGACGGCGCGTGCAGG
GCCAGACTGGAGGTGGCAACGCCAATCAGCAACGACTGTTTGCCCGCCAGTTGTTGTGCCACGCGGTTGG
GAATGTAATTCAGCTCCGCCATCGCCGCTTCCACTTTTTCCCGCGTTTTCGCAGAAACGTGGCTGGCCTG
GTTCACCACGCGGGAAACGGTCTGATAAGAGACACCGGCATACTCTGCGACATCGTATAACGTTACTGGT
TTCACATTCACCACCCTGAATTGACTCTCTTCCGGGCGCTATCATGCCATACCGCGAAAGGTTTTGCGCC
ATTCGATGGTGTCCGGGATCTCGACGCTCTCCCTTATGCGACTCCTGCATTAGGAAGCAGCCCAGTAGTA
GGTTGAGGCCGTTGAGCACCGCCGCCGCAAGGAATGGTGCATGCAAGGAGATGGCGCCCAACAGTCCCCC
GGCCACGGGGCCTGCCACCATACCCACGCCGAAACAAGCGCTCATGAGCCCGAAGTGGCGAGCCCGATCT
TCCCCATCGGTGATGTCGGCGATATAGGCGCCAGCAACCGCACCTGTGGCGCCGGTGATGCCGGCCACGA
TGCGTCCGGCGTAGAGGATCGAGATCGATCTCGATCCCGCGAAATTAATACGACTCACTATA
Features (pLannotate 1.2.2; 22 found; start..end, strand, type, name):
      3..27      +  protein_bind   lac operator: The lac repressor binds to the lac operator to inhibit transcription in E. coli. This inhibition can be relieved by adding lactose or isopropyl-β-D-thiogalactopyranoside (IPTG). lac repressor encoded by lacI
     42..64      +  RBS            RBS: efficient ribosome binding site from bacteriophage T7 gene 10 (Olins and Rangwala, 1989)
    119..865     +  CDS            GTF2F2: T2FB_HUMAN - Also known as RAP30. Experimental evidence at protein level: Swiss-Prot protein existence level 1. TFIIF is a general transcription initiation factor that binds to RNA polymerase II and helps to recruit it to the initiation complex in collaboration with TFIIB. It promotes transcription elongation. This subunit shows ATP-dependent DNA-helicase activity. From Homo sapiens (Human).
    938..956     +  promoter       T7 promoter: promoter for bacteriophage T7 RNA polymerase
    957..981     +  protein_bind   lac operator: The lac repressor binds to the lac operator to inhibit transcription in E. coli. This inhibition can be relieved by adding lactose or isopropyl-β-D-thiogalactopyranoside (IPTG). lac repressor encoded by lacI
   1024..2574    +  CDS            GTF2F1: T2FA_HUMAN - Also known as RAP74. Experimental evidence at protein level: Swiss-Prot protein existence level 1. TFIIF is a general transcription initiation factor that binds to RNA polymerase II and helps to recruit it to the initiation complex in collaboration with TFIIB. It promotes transcription elongation. From Homo sapiens (Human).
   2596..2637    +  CDS            S-Tag (fragment): affinity and epitope tag derived from pancreatic ribonuclease A
   2667..2684    +  CDS            SET1 (fragment): solubility-enhancement tag derived from T7 phage gene 10B
   2692..2739    +  terminator     T7 terminator: transcription terminator for bacteriophage T7 RNA polymerase
   2776..3231    +  rep_origin     f1 ori (sequence partly withheld): f1 bacteriophage origin of replication; arrow indicates direction of (+) strand synthesis
   3346..4206    -  CDS            AmpR: β-lactamase; bla; confers resistance to ampicillin, carbenicillin, and related antibiotics
   4207..4299    -  promoter       AmpR promoter: bla
   4380..4968    +  rep_origin     ori: high-copy-number ColE1/pMB1/pBR322/pUC origin of replication
   5154..5293    -  misc_feature   bom: basis of mobility region from pBR322
   5395..5586    -  CDS            rop: Rop protein, which maintains plasmids at low copy number; rop
   5603..5983    +  CDS            YPB1_ECOLX: Protein predicted: Swiss-Prot protein existence level 4. From Escherichia coli.
   6045..6109    -  CDS            TcR (fragment): tetracycline efflux protein; tet; confers resistance to tetracycline
   6124..6145    -  protein_bind   CAP binding site: CAP binding activates transcription in the presence of cAMP. E. coli catabolite activator protein
   6158..7240    -  CDS            lacI: lac repressor; lacI; The lac repressor binds to the lac operator to inhibit transcription in E. coli. This inhibition can be relieved by adding lactose or isopropyl-β-D-thiogalactopyranoside (IPTG).
   7241..7318    -  promoter       lacI promoter: lacI
   7326..7605    -  CDS            TcR (fragment): tetracycline efflux protein; tet; confers resistance to tetracycline
   7631..2       +  promoter       T7 promoter (across the origin): promoter for bacteriophage T7 RNA polymerase
