[The description below was written by a language model from this plasmid's Addgene catalogue record and pLannotate feature annotations shown in this document.]
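Description:
pETDuet-TFIIF is a bacterial co-expression plasmid built on the pETDuet-1 backbone that produces both subunits of the human general transcription factor TFIIF from a single vector in E. coli. It is about 7.65 kb and is propagated through a ColE1/pBR322-type origin accompanied by the rop gene and bom region, consistent with its catalogue listing as low copy. Selection is by ampicillin through the β-lactamase (AmpR) gene. An f1 origin is also present, and short tetracycline-resistance fragments in the annotation are nonfunctional remnants of the pBR322-derived backbone.

The payload consists of two independent T7lac expression units arranged in tandem. The first, whose T7 promoter spans the sequence origin, has a lac operator and a T7 gene 10 ribosome binding site, and drives RAP30 (GTF2F2), cloned into the first multiple cloning site so that it acquires the backbone-encoded N-terminal His tag. The His tag itself was not called as a separate feature in the annotation. The second T7 promoter and lac operator drive RAP74 (GTF2F1), for which no tag is recorded. An S-tag fragment lies downstream of this coding sequence, but the record gives no indication that it is fused to the protein. A single T7 terminator follows the second unit. The plasmid-borne lacI gene supplies repressor that keeps both promoters silent until IPTG is added, and expression requires a host providing T7 RNA polymerase.

Placing the His tag on RAP30 alone should allow the heterodimer to be recovered by metal-affinity purification through one subunit. The recombinant TFIIF is presumably intended for biochemical studies of RNA polymerase II transcription. The feature table derives from a partial NGS assembly a few bases shorter than the stated total size.
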