Addgene plasmid #171082: pETDuet-TFIIF
Purpose: Co-expresses human TFIIF. The resulting plasmid was used to generate a expression construct encoding 2 subunits, with His-tag on RAP30. Originally from MN Gonzalez, was submitted with permission
Depositing lab: Joan Conaway. Depositing organization: Stowers Institute for Medical Research. Publication: Elongin functions as a loading factor for Mediator at ATF6alpha-regulated ER stress response genes. He Y, Sato S, Tomomori-Sato C, Chen S, Goode ZH, Conaway JW, Conaway RC. Proc Natl Acad Sci U S A. 2021 Sep 28;118(39):e2108751118. doi: 10.1073/pnas.2108751118. PubMed 34544872.
Backbone
  Vector backbone: pETDuet-1
  Backbone size w/o insert (bp): 5348
  Total vector size (bp): 7652
  Vector type: Bacterial Expression
Growth in bacteria
  Bacterial resistance: Ampicillin, 100 μg/mL
  Growth temperature: 37°C
  Growth strain: DH5alpha
  Copy number: Low Copy
Gene/Insert 1
  Gene/Insert name: RAP30
  Species: H. sapiens (human)
  Insert size (bp): 750
  GenBank ID: NM_004128.2
  Entrez Gene: GTF2F2 (a.k.a. BTF4, RAP30, TF2F2, TFIIF)
  Promoter: T7 promoter
  Tag / fusion protein: His (N terminal on backbone)
  Cloning method: Restriction Enzyme; 5′ cloning site EcoRI (not destroyed); 3′ cloning site SalI (destroyed during cloning)
  Sequencing primers: 5′ ATGCGTCCGGCGTAGA; 3′ GATTATGCGGCCGTGTACAA
Gene/Insert 2
  Gene/Insert name: RAP74
  Species: H. sapiens (human)
  Insert size (bp): 1554
  GenBank ID: NM_002096.2
  Entrez Gene: GTF2F1 (a.k.a. BTF4, RAP74, TF2F1, TFIIF)
  Promoter: T7 promoter
  Cloning method: Restriction Enzyme; 5′ cloning site NdeI (not destroyed); 3′ cloning site XhoI (not destroyed)
  Sequencing primers: 5′ TTGTACACGGCCGCATAATC; 3′ GCTAGTTATTGCTCAGCGG
Terms and licenses: Academic/Nonprofit Terms; Industry Terms: Not Available to Industry
How to cite: pETDuet-TFIIF was a gift from Joan Conaway (Addgene plasmid # 171082 ; http://n2t.net/addgene:171082 ; RRID:Addgene_171082)
